Addgene plasmid #186037: AAV-syn-NES-jGCaMP8s-WPRE
Purpose: AAV-mediated cytosolic expression of jGCaMP8f under the synapsin promoter
Depositing lab: Loren Looger. Depositing organization: HHMI, Janelia Research Campus.
Backbone
  Vector backbone: AAV-Syn
  Vector type: Mammalian Expression, AAV
Growth in bacteria
  Bacterial resistance: Ampicillin, 100 μg/mL
  Growth temperature: 30°C
  Growth strain: NEB Stable
  Copy number: Low Copy
Gene/Insert
  Gene/Insert name: NES-jGCaMP8s
  Species: Synthetic
  Insert size (bp): 1317
  Promoter: synapsin
  Tag / fusion protein: NES-6xHis (N terminal on insert)
  Cloning method: Gibson Cloning
Terms and licenses: Academic/Nonprofit Terms; Industry Terms: Not Available to Industry
How to cite: AAV-syn-NES-jGCaMP8s-WPRE was a gift from Loren Looger (Addgene plasmid # 186037 ; http://n2t.net/addgene:186037 ; RRID:Addgene_186037)
