[The description below was written by a language model from this plasmid's Addgene catalogue record and pLannotate feature annotations shown in this document.]
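Description:
AAV-syn-NES-jGCaMP8s-WPRE is an adeno-associated virus transfer plasmid built on an AAV-Syn backbone for neuron-targeted expression of a genetically encoded calcium indicator in mammalian cells. The expression cassette lies between two AAV2 inverted terminal repeats, which are the cis elements needed for replication and packaging of the intervening DNA into recombinant AAV particles. Outside the ITRs, the bacterial backbone carries a ColE1/pUC-type origin, an f1 phage origin, and a β-lactamase gene with its own promoter for ampicillin selection. Short lacZα and lacI fragments are cloning-vector remnants. The catalogue lists the plasmid as low copy and propagated in a recombination-deficient stable strain, consistent with the need to preserve the repeat-rich ITRs.

Within the cassette, the human synapsin I promoter drives neuron-specific transcription of the synthetic 1,317 bp NES-jGCaMP8s insert, a GCaMP-family fluorescent calcium sensor carrying an N-terminal nuclear export signal and 6xHis tag. The export signal keeps the sensor in the cytosol and out of the nucleus. The automated annotation labels the coding region as a GCaMP6s fragment, which reflects sequence similarity within the GCaMP family rather than the actual variant. A WPRE downstream of the coding sequence enhances transcript stability and expression, followed by an SV40 polyadenylation signal, with an adjacent scrap of large T antigen sequence from the same SV40 segment.

The purpose field refers to jGCaMP8f, whereas the plasmid name and insert field both say jGCaMP8s, so the record is internally inconsistent on this point. The construct is intended for producing AAV for imaging neuronal calcium activity.
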