Features (pLannotate 1.2.2; 14 found; start..end, strand, type, name):
     42..174     -  repeat_region  AAV2 ITR (fragment): inverted terminal repeat of adeno-associated virus serotype 2 inverted
    256..703     +  promoter       hSyn promoter: human synapsin I promoter; confers neuron-specific expression (Kügler et al., 2003)
    885..2055    +  CDS            GCaMP6s (fragment): improved fluorescent protein-based calcium sensor (Chen et al., 2013)
   2070..2658    +  misc_feature   WPRE: woodchuck hepatitis virus posttranscriptional regulatory element
   2659..2678    +  misc_feature   MCS (fragment): pBluescript multiple cloning site
   2707..2828    -  polyA_signal   SV40 poly(A) signal: SV40 polyadenylation signal
   2851..2919    -  CDS            large T antigen (fragment): large T antigen from SV40 (simian virus 40)
   2990..3123    +  repeat_region  AAV2 ITR: inverted terminal repeat of adeno-associated virus serotype 2 inverted
   3117..3173    -  CDS            lacI (fragment): lac repressor; lacI; The lac repressor binds to the lac operator to inhibit transcription in E. coli. This inhibition can be relieved by adding lactose or isopropyl-β-D-thiogalactopyranoside (IPTG).
   3356..3944    -  rep_origin     ori: high-copy-number ColE1/pMB1/pBR322/pUC origin of replication
   4115..4975    -  CDS            AmpR: β-lactamase; bla; confers resistance to ampicillin, carbenicillin, and related antibiotics
   4976..5080    -  promoter       AmpR promoter: bla
   5133..5561    -  rep_origin     f1 ori (sequence partly withheld): f1 bacteriophage origin of replication; arrow indicates direction of (+) strand synthesis
   5566..47      -  CDS            lacZα (fragment) (across the origin): LacZα fragment of β-galactosidase; lacZ fragment
>Addgene plasmid #186037 | AAV-syn-NES-jGCaMP8s-WPRE | addgene full sequence | sequence record 368191 | Addgene Partial NGS Result
GTTGGGAAGGGCGATCGGTGCGGGCCTCTTCGCTATTACGCCAGCTGCGCGCTCGCTCGCTCACTGAGGC
CGCCCGGGCAAAGCCCGGGCGTCGGGCGACCTTTGGTCGCCCGGCCTCAGTGAGCGAGCGAGCGCGCAGA
GAGGGAGTGGCCAACTCCATCACTAGGGGTTCCTTGTAGTTAATGATTAACCCGCCATGCTACTTATCTA
CGTAGCCATGCTCTAGGAAGATCTCTGCAGAGGGCCCTGCGTATGAGTGCAAGTGGGTTTTAGGACCAGG
ATGAGGCGGGGTGGGGGTGCCTACCTGACGACCGACCCCGACCCACTGGACAAGCACCCAACCCCCATTC
CCCAAATTGCGCATCCCCTATCAGAGAGGGGGAGGGGAAACAGGATGCGGCGAGGCGCGTGCGCACTGCC
AGCTTCAGCACCGCGGACAGTGCCTTCGCCCCCGCCTGGCGGCGCGCGCCACCGCCGCCTCAGCACTGAA
GGCGCGCTGACGTCACTCGCCGGTCCCCCGCAAACTCCCCTTCCCGGCCACCTTGGTCGCGTCCGCGCCG
CCGCCGGCCCAGCCGGACCGCACCACGCGAGGCGCGAGATAGGGGGGCACGGGCGCGACCATCTGCGCTG
CGGCGCCGGCGACTCAGCGCTGCCTCAGTCTGCGGTGGGCAGCGGAGGAGTCGTGTCGTGCCTGAGAGCG
CAGTCGAATTCAAGCTGCTAGCAAGGATCCACCCGCCACCATGGGTAACCTGAACGAACTGGCATTGAAG
TTGGCCGGTTTGGACATCATGCATCATCACCATCATCACACGCGTCGCAAGAAGACCTTCAAGGAGGTGG
CCACCGCCGTGAAGATCATCGCCATGCTGATGGGCCTGAAGATCAACGTCTATATCAAGGCCGACAAGCA
GAAGAACGGCATCAAGGCGAACTTCCACATCCGCCACAACATCGAGGACGGCGGCGTGCAGCTCGCCTAC
CACTACCAGCAGAACACCCCCATCGGCGACGGCCCCGTGCTGCTGCCCGACAACCACTACCTGAGCGTGG
AGTCCAAACTTTCGAAAGACCCCAACGAGAAGCGCGATCACATGGTCCTGCTGGAGTTCGTGACCGCCGC
CGGGATCACTCTCGGCATGGACGAGCTGTACAAGGGCGGTACCGGAGGGAGCATGGTGAGCAAGGGCGAG
GAGCTGTTCACCGGGGTGGTGCCCATCCTGGTCGAGCTGGACGGCGACGTAAACGGCCACAAGTTCAGCG
TGTCCGGCGAGGGTGAGGGCGATGCCACCTACGGCAAGCTGACCCTGAAGTTCATCTGCACCACCGGCAA
GCTGCCCGTGCCCTGGCCCACCCTCGTGACCACCCTGACCTACGGCGTGCAGTGCTTCAGCCGCTACCCC
GACCACATGAAGCAGCACGACTTCTTCAAGTCCGCCATGCCCGAAGGCTACATCCAGGAGCGCACCATCT
TCTTCAAGGACGACGGCAACTACAAGACCCGCGCCGAGGTGAAGTTCGAGGGCGACACCCTGGTGAACCG
CATCGAGCTGAAGGGCATCGACTTCAAGGAGGACGGCAACATCCTGGGGCACAAGCTGGAGTACAACCTG
CCGGACCAACTGACTGAAGAGCAGATCGCAGAATACAAAGAGGCTTTCTCCCTATTTGACAAGGACGGGG
ATGGGACAATAACAACCAAGGAGCTGGGGACGGTGATGCGGTCTCTCGGACACAACCCCACAGAAGCAGA
GCTGCAGGACATGATCAATGAAGTAGATGCCGACGGTGACGGCACAATCGACTTCCCTGAGTTCCTGACA
ATGATGGCAAGAAAAATGAAATACAGGGACACGGAAGAAGAAATTAGAGAAGCGTTCGGTGTGTTTGATA
AGGATGGCAATGGCTACATCAGTGCAGCAGAGCTTCGCCACGTGATGACAAACCTTGGAGAGAAGTTAAC
AGATGAAGAGGTTGATGAAATGATCAGGGAAGCAGACATCGATGGGGATGGTCAGGTAAACTACGAAGAG
TTTGTACAAATGATGACAGCGAAGTAAAAGCTTATCGATAATCAACCTCTGGATTACAAAATTTGTGAAA
GATTGACTGGTATTCTTAACTATGTTGCTCCTTTTACGCTATGTGGATACGCTGCTTTAATGCCTTTGTA
TCATGCTATTGCTTCCCGTATGGCTTTCATTTTCTCCTCCTTGTATAAATCCTGGTTGCTGTCTCTTTAT
GAGGAGTTGTGGCCCGTTGTCAGGCAACGTGGCGTGGTGTGCACTGTGTTTGCTGACGCAACCCCCACTG
GTTGGGGCATTGCCACCACCTGTCAGCTCCTTTCCGGGACTTTCGCTTTCCCCCTCCCTATTGCCACGGC
GGAACTCATCGCCGCCTGCCTTGCCCGCTGCTGGACAGGGGCTCGGCTGTTGGGCACTGACAATTCCGTG
GTGTTGTCGGGGAAATCATCGTCCTTTCCTTGGCTGCTCGCCTGTGTTGCCACCTGGATTCTGCGCGGGA
CGTCCTTCTGCTACGTCCCTTCGGCCCTCAATCCAGCGGACCTTCCTTCCCGCGGCCTGCTGCCGGCTCT
GCGGCCTCTTCCGCGTCTTCGCCTTCGCCCTCAGACGAGTCGGATCTCCCTTTGGGCCGCCTCCCCGCAT
CGATACCGTCGACCTCGACCCGGGCGGCCGCTTCGAGCAGACATGATAAGATACATTGATGAGTTTGGAC
AAACCACAACTAGAATGCAGTGAAAAAAATGCTTTATTTGTGAAATTTGTGATGCTATTGCTTTATTTGT
AACCATTATAAGCTGCAATAAACAAGTTAACAACAACAATTGCATTCATTTTATGTTTCAGGTTCAGGGG
GAGATGTGGGAGGTTTTTTAAAGCAAGTAAAACCTCTACAAATGTGGTAAAATCGATAAGGATCTTCCTA
GAGCATGGCTACGTAGATAAGTAGCATGGCGGGTTAATCATTAACTACAAGGAACCCCTAGTGATGGAGT
TGGCCACTCCCTCTCTGCGCGCTCGCTCGCTCACTGAGGCCGGGCGACCAAAGGTCGCCCGACGCCCGGG
CTTTGCCCGGGCGGCCTCAGTGAGCGAGCGAGCGCGCAGCTGCATTAATGAATCGGCCAACGCGCGGGGA
GAGGCGGTTTGCGTATTGGGCGCTCTTCCGCTTCCTCGCTCACTGACTCGCTGCGCTCGGTCGTTCGGCT
GCGGCGAGCGGTATCAGCTCACTCAAAGGCGGTAATACGGTTATCCACAGAATCAGGGGATAACGCAGGA
AAGAACATGTGAGCAAAAGGCCAGCAAAAGGCCAGGAACCGTAAAAAGGCCGCGTTGCTGGCGTTTTTCC
ATAGGCTCCGCCCCCCTGACGAGCATCACAAAAATCGACGCTCAAGTCAGAGGTGGCGAAACCCGACAGG
ACTATAAAGATACCAGGCGTTTCCCCCTGGAAGCTCCCTCGTGCGCTCTCCTGTTCCGACCCTGCCGCTT
ACCGGATACCTGTCCGCCTTTCTCCCTTCGGGAAGCGTGGCGCTTTCTCATAGCTCACGCTGTAGGTATC
TCAGTTCGGTGTAGGTCGTTCGCTCCAAGCTGGGCTGTGTGCACGAACCCCCCGTTCAGCCCGACCGCTG
CGCCTTATCCGGTAACTATCGTCTTGAGTCCAACCCGGTAAGACACGACTTATCGCCACTGGCAGCAGCC
ACTGGTAACAGGATTAGCAGAGCGAGGTATGTAGGCGGTGCTACAGAGTTCTTGAAGTGGTGGCCTAACT
ACGGCTACACTAGAAGAACAGTATTTGGTATCTGCGCTCTGCTGAAGCCAGTTACCTTCGGAAAAAGAGT
TGGTAGCTCTTGATCCGGCAAACAAACCACCGCTGGTAGCGGTGGTTTTTTTGTTTGCAAGCAGCAGATT
ACGCGCAGAAAAAAAGGATCTCAAGAAGATCCTTTGATCTTTTCTACGGGGTCTGACGCTCAGTGGAACG
AAAACTCACGTTAAGGGATTTTGGTCATGAGATTATCAAAAAGGATCTTCACCTAGATCCTTTTAAATTA
AAAATGAAGTTTTAAATCAATCTAAAGTATATATGAGTAAACTTGGTCTGACAGTTACCAATGCTTAATC
AGTGAGGCACCTATCTCAGCGATCTGTCTATTTCGTTCATCCATAGTTGCCTGACTCCCCGTCGTGTAGA
TAACTACGATACGGGAGGGCTTACCATCTGGCCCCAGTGCTGCAATGATACCGCGAGACCCACGCTCACC
GGCTCCAGATTTATCAGCAATAAACCAGCCAGCCGGAAGGGCCGAGCGCAGAAGTGGTCCTGCAACTTTA
TCCGCCTCCATCCAGTCTATTAATTGTTGCCGGGAAGCTAGAGTAAGTAGTTCGCCAGTTAATAGTTTGC
GCAACGTTGTTGCCATTGCTACAGGCATCGTGGTGTCACGCTCGTCGTTTGGTATGGCTTCATTCAGCTC
CGGTTCCCAACGATCAAGGCGAGTTACATGATCCCCCATGTTGTGCAAAAAAGCGGTTAGCTCCTTCGGT
CCTCCGATCGTTGTCAGAAGTAAGTTGGCCGCAGTGTTATCACTCATGGTTATGGCAGCACTGCATAATT
CTCTTACTGTCATGCCATCCGTAAGATGCTTTTCTGTGACTGGTGAGTACTCAACCAAGTCATTCTGAGA
ATAGTGTATGCGGCGACCGAGTTGCTCTTGCCCGGCGTCAATACGGGATAATACCGCGCCACATAGCAGA
ACTTTAAAAGTGCTCATCATTGGAAAACGTTCTTCGGGGCGAAAACTCTCAAGGATCTTACCGCTGTTGA
GATCCAGTTCGATGTAACCCACTCGTGCACCCAACTGATCTTCAGCATCTTTTACTTTCACCAGCGTTTC
TGGGTGAGCAAAAACAGGAAGGCAAAATGCCGCAAAAAAGGGAATAAGGGCGACACGGAAATGTTGAATA
CTCATACTCTTCCTTTTTCAATATTATTGAAGCATTTATCAGGGTTATTGTCTCATGAGCGGATACATAT
TTGAATGTATTTAGAAAAATAAACAAATAGGGGTTCCGCGCACATTTCCCCGAAAAGTGCCACCTAAATT
GTAAGCGTTAATATTTTGTTAAAATTCGCGTTAAATTTTTGTTAAATCAGCTCATTTTTTAACCAATAGG
CCGAAATCGGCAAAATCCCTTATAAATCAAAAGAATAGACCGAGATAGGGT
[37 nt withheld, positions 5232-5268]
AAAGAACGTGGACTCCAACGTCAAAGG
[49 nt withheld, positions 5296-5344]
T
[91 nt withheld, positions 5346-5436]
G
[124 nt withheld, positions 5438-5561]
CCCATTCGCCATTCAGGCTGCGCAACT
